Addgene plasmid #34382: KHBD00247
Depositing lab: Bart Deplancke. Depositing organization: Swiss Federal Institute of Technology (EPFL). Publication: Automated protein-DNA interaction screening of Drosophila regulatory elements. Korneel Hens, Jean-Daniel Feuz, Alina Isakova, Antonina Lagovitina, Andreas Massouras, Julien Bryois, Patrick Callaerts, Susan E. Celniker, Bart Deplancke. Nat Methods. 2011 Oct 30;8(12):1065-70. 10.1038/nmeth.1763 PubMed 22037703.
Backbone
  Vector backbone: pDONR221
  Backbone manufacturer: Invitrogen
  Backbone size w/o insert (bp): 2536
  Vector type: Gateway Donor Vector
Growth in bacteria
  Bacterial resistance: Kanamycin, 50 μg/mL
  Growth temperature: 37°C
  Growth strain: DH5alpha
  Copy number: High Copy
Gene/Insert
  Gene/Insert name: CG1605 (alt names: FBgn0025185; az2)
  Species: D. melanogaster (fly)
  Insert size (bp): 1779
  Entrez Gene: az2 (a.k.a. Dmel_CG1605, CG1605, Dmel\CG1605, zf43C)
  Cloning method: Gateway Cloning
  Sequencing primers: 5′ M13F; 3′ M13R
Terms and licenses: Academic/Nonprofit Terms; Industry Terms: Not Available to Industry
Depositor comments: Please note that the ORFs in this collection were cloned open-ended (without a stop codon).
How to cite: KHBD00247 was a gift from Bart Deplancke (Addgene plasmid # 34382 ; http://n2t.net/addgene:34382 ; RRID:Addgene_34382)
