[The description below was written by a language model from this plasmid's Addgene catalogue record.]
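Description:
KHBD00247 is a Gateway clone built in the pDONR221 backbone and carrying the open reading frame of the Drosophila melanogaster gene CG1605, also known as az2 (alternative symbol zf43C). The insert is about 1.8 kb in a backbone of roughly 2.5 kb. The plasmid is maintained at high copy number in standard E. coli cloning strains under kanamycin selection. The record lists the vector type as a Gateway donor vector. Because the ORF has already been introduced by Gateway cloning, the plasmid in effect functions as an entry clone. In such clones the insert is normally flanked by recombination sites that allow transfer into compatible destination vectors, although no feature table is provided to confirm the exact sites. M13 forward and reverse primer sites flank the insert for sequence verification.

No promoter, tag or reporter is recorded, which fits the role of a donor-type backbone as a shuttle for a coding sequence rather than an expression vector. Expression elements would come from whichever destination vector the ORF is moved into. The depositor notes that ORFs in this collection were cloned open-ended, without a stop codon, so the az2 coding sequence can be fused in frame to C-terminal tags or domains after recombination. A destination vector must therefore provide a stop codon.

The clone belongs to a collection associated with work on automated screening of protein–DNA interactions at Drosophila regulatory elements. It therefore appears intended as a transferable ORF resource for interaction assays and other fusion-protein applications, although the record does not specify particular destination vectors.
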