>Addgene plasmid #34382 | KHBD00247 | depositor partial sequence | sequence record 40949 | KHBD00247 sequence 1779 bps
ATGGTGGTTTGCGGGAACATTTTGGCCAGGAACAACTTCGAGCACTTTGTTCTGGCGTGTGCTCACCAAA
ATGACTGCTACGTGGAGATGGAGTTCAAGCGGTGGCGAGAGTTCATCGTGCACGTCAAGGAGCACCTGGA
AGCAAATCCAAGCATGCAGCAAGAGCTCACTACTTCCGAAGTCATTTCGTCAGCCAAATGCGAGGAGGAG
GTCTCGCCAGCCAAGGTGTTCATAGTGGAGGAGCCTCCGGAAAATTGCCTGGCTGAAGACATGTTCGTTG
ACGTGCCACCTTCATCAGAGAACGACGAGAGCACCAGCCCGGTGGAGGAGGAGGAGGAAGAAGACGACGA
GGTGGACTCCTCCTCGATGACAGTTGACTGCGAATTGGGCACCAGAAACTCCACACACTTTGCTCCTTTA
ACCAAATTCAATCCTACGTTTTACCGACGCAGTCCTCGGATCACACAGTTCATTGAACTGTATAAGCAGC
AGACATGCCTCTGGGATCCAGCGGATGAGTCGTACAGGGACAAGGAGAAACGCGCAAATGCCTATGAGGA
GTTGCTGGAGCAATTAAAGGCGACCGTCAATCTTCACCTAACGGCCTATAAGCTGAAGAAGTGCATCACC
AGCCTACACGCGCAGTATGCGTCGATCTCGCGGCAGAAGAAAACTCAGAAACTAACCAAGGTTCCACTGT
ACTACCATGGAAAGTACAGCTTTCTGGCAGAGCGCGGTAGTCTGGAGGATGCGGACAGCGATGATGTCGA
CGGCGATGGCAAAATAAAGCTGGTGTTCACAGAGGAGAATCAACTGACCACACAGTTCATTGATTTGTAC
TCCAAGTTTCCCCAACTGTACGATCCCGCGCACAAGCACTTCTGCAATCTAAACGTACGAAAGTCATCGC
TCATAGAGATCACTGACCTGCTGACTTCGGAGTTTTCGTTGGGCCTGGTCACCCACTACGATGTCTACGA
CAGTATTCAGAGCATGCGCCAATGGTATTCGCGACGGATCAAAACCCTCACAGACGTCCAATGTGTGGGT
CTCTCGCTGGCCGAGAAGCAGTACATCGAGCGCTGCAATAGCTTTATGCCCACTAAATCATTCCGACAGA
AGCTTAAATGTGAAGTCTGCGAGCACTCCTTTAGCACAGATCACGCCCTGCAAGCACATCAGTTCCGGGA
TCATAAGATGGGCGATGGAGGCTGGTTTCGCTGCACGCTTTGCGAGCTGAACTTCGACCGAAAGTGTCAC
CTGCAGCAGCACAGCCAGCGTGTGCACATGGACAAGAGCTTTGTCTGCGAGATCTGCAGCAGGAGCTTTG
CCTTTGGAAATCAACTGGCTATCCACAAACGCACCCATGACGAGAAGCACGTCGCCAAGCCATTTGTCTG
CGAGTTCTGCGGCAAGTGTTTTAAGCAAAAAATCCAAATGACAACGCACGTAACTGCGGTTCACACCAAG
ATCCGAGCCTTCAAGTGCGACATGTGCCCCAAGGACTTCCTGACCAAGCGCGACCTCAAGGACCACGTAA
AGGCGCACCTGAACATCCGCGACAAGGTCTGCGAGGTCTGTCAGAAGGCCTTCACCAATGCCAACGCCTT
AGTCAAGCATCGCCACATCCACAAGGAGAAGACCCTGCAATGTTCGCTCTGCACGACGCGCTTCTCGGAG
CGAGTTAGTCTTGGCGTCCACATGCGACGCACCCACAAGATCCTCAAGAGCTCTCTGTCGTCAAGCGACG
CACTCTTTACAAAGACATTCCCTCAGCCT
