>Addgene plasmid #34382 | KHBD00247 | addgene partial sequence | sequence record 42104 | M13-Rev 5'-CAGGAAACAGCTATGACC-3'
TTTTATTTTGACTGATAGTGACCTGTTCGTTGCAACAAATTGATAAGCAATGCTTTCTTATAATGCCAAC
TTTGTACAAGAAAGTTGGCAAAGGCTGAGGGAATGTCTTTGTAAAGAGTGCGTCGCTTGACGACAGAGAG
CTCTTGAGGATCTTGTGGGTGCGTCGCATGTGGACGCCAAGACTAACTCGCTCCGAGAAGCGCGTCGTGC
AGAGCGAACATTGCAGGGTCTTCTCCTTGTGGATGTGGCGATGCTTGACTAAGGCGTTGGCATTGGTGAA
GGCCTTCTGACAGACCTCGCAGACCTTGTCGCGGATGTTCAGGTGCGCCTTTACGTGGTCCTTGAGGTCG
CGCTTGGTCAGGAAGTCCTTGGGGCACATGTCGCACTTGAAGGCTCGGATCTTGGTGTGAACCGCAGTTA
CGTGCGTTGTCATTTGGATTTTTTGCTTAAAACACTTGCCGCAGAACTCGCAGACAAATGGCTTGGCGAC
GTGCTTCTCGTCATGGGTGCGTTTGTGGATAGCCAGTTGATTTCCAAAGGCAAAGCTCCTGCTGCAGATC
TCGCAGACAAAGCTCTTGTCCATGTGCACACGCTGGCTGTGCTGCTGCAGGTGACACTTTCGGTCGAAGT
TCA
